>Addgene plasmid #64282 | pcDNA3.1-Nup88(1-550) | addgene partial sequence | sequence record 109523 | CMV-F 5'-CGCAAATGGGCGGTAGGCGTG-3'
ACTGCTTACTGGCTTATCGAAATTAATACGACTCACTATAGGGAGACCCAAGCTGGCTAGTTAAGCTTGG
TACCATGGCGGCCGCCGAGGGACCGGTGGGCGACGGCGAGCTGTGGCAGACCTGGCTTCCTAACCACGTC
GTGTTCTTGCGGCTCCGGGAGGGACTGAAAAACCAGAGTCCAACCGAAGCTGAGAAACCAGCTTCTTCGT
CGTTGCCTTCGTCGCCGCCGCCGCAGTTGCTGACGAGAAACGTGGTCTTTGGCCTCGGCGGAGAGCTTTT
CCTGTGGGACGGAGAAGACAGCTCCTTCTTAGTCGTTCGCCTTCGGGGCCCCAGCGGCGGCGGCGAAGAG
CCCGCCCTGTCCCAGTACCAGAGATTGCTTTGCATAAATCCACCCCTGTTTGAAATCTATCAAGTCTTGT
TAAGCCCAACACAACATCATGTAGCACTTATAGGAATAAAAGGACTTATGGTATTAGAATTACCTAAAAG
ATGGGGGAAGAATTCTGAATTTGAAGGTGGAAAATCAACAGTGAATTGTAGTACCACTCCAGTTGCGGAG
AGATTTTTCACCAGTTCCACCTCTCTGACTCTAAAGCATGCTGCATGGTATCCAAGTGAAATCCTGGATC
CCCACGTAGTGCTGTTAACATCAGACAACGTAATCAGAATTTACTCACTACGTGAGCCGCAGACACCCAC
TAACGTGATAATACTTTCAG
