>Addgene plasmid #64282 | pcDNA3.1-Nup88(1-550) | addgene partial sequence | sequence record 109525 | BGH-rev 5'-TAGAAGGCACAGTCGAGG-3'
TGATGATGACCGGTATGCATATTCAGATCCTCTTCTGAGATGAGTTTTTGTTCGAACCGCGGGCCCTCTA
GATTAAGAAGCTTTCAAAAATGCTGGATTGGCAACACTACGTTGCAAAATGCTTCTAATATGCTTTTCAA
AGGAATCTGGGGTTTCAGCCAGAACACGGAGGGGAGACTCTGCCACTTCAACATCTTCTCGAGTACAAAG
CAGGGGAGGAGACGCTGGATGGACTGTACTTAATAACGGCCATATGAGGCATTCATAGGTACTGGTGATG
CAGATCATCGTGGGTCCCAGAATGTCAGGTACAATCCAAAATCCTCGAATTGGAGCTGGCTGCCTGCAGG
GCAATGGCTTCGTACAAAGGATGTGTTCAACAAAGCATTTCTGTTCTGTAGAGAGTTCCTGTAAACTATC
CTTATCTTCTTCATCTGATCCAAGAAATTTGTGAAGTTTATGAATCCAAGTTAGCCCAACACTATGTACA
CCAGCTTCATGAGTACAGTGATATCTTGAAGGACACTTGGGATCTCTATGAAGTTTGACTGGACAAGAAA
AGTCAAAATCAAAAGGGTCATCCTCTCCAGATGCCAGTTTCAAAGCAAGCTCCAACTCAACACATTCAAA
CACATACAGAGAAGGAATGAGGTCAATCCTGGAATCCCAGGACTTTTCTGACGTGTGGTCATCTTCTTCT
TCCCCTTCTAGCACGACACAGTGATACAGCATTCCTGATTCAGTAGCGATCACTAAGATA
