[The description below was written by a language model from this plasmid's Addgene catalogue record.]
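Description:
pcDNA3.1-Nup88(1-550) is a mammalian expression plasmid built on the Invitrogen pcDNA3.1 myc-His A backbone. It is maintained in E. coli as a high-copy plasmid under ampicillin selection, and it carries a neomycin resistance marker so that transfected mammalian cells can be selected with G418, allowing stable as well as transient expression.

The insert encodes the N-terminal domain of human nucleoporin Nup88 (NUP88), designated 1-550, cloned between the KpnI and XbaI sites of the polylinker, both of which were retained. Expression is driven by the strong constitutive CMV promoter. The backbone supplies C-terminal myc and polyhistidine tags, so the fragment is recorded as a C-terminally myc-His-tagged protein, which permits detection or immunoprecipitation with anti-myc antibodies and metal-affinity capture through the His tag. The reverse sequencing primer listed anneals in the bovine growth hormone polyadenylation region, the standard terminator of this backbone family. The depositor notes that the Nup88 coding sequence carries an F387S substitution, which is stated not to affect the function of the plasmid.

One inconsistency is worth noting: the recorded total size exceeds the empty backbone by only about 550 bp, far less than a coding sequence of 550 residues would need. The record therefore does not make clear whether 1-550 refers to amino acids or nucleotides, or whether the size field is simply inaccurate. The construct is intended for expressing this truncated Nup88 domain in mammalian cells, and the associated work concerns the interaction between Nup88 and nuclear lamin A, where such domain fragments are suited to mapping binding regions.
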