Addgene plasmid #64282: pcDNA3.1-Nup88(1-550)
Purpose: Mammalian expression of N-terminal domain of Nup88
Depositing lab: Birthe Fahrenkrog. Depositing organization: Universite Libre de Bruxelles. Publication: The nucleoporin Nup88 is interacting with nuclear lamin A. Lussi YC, Hugi I, Laurell E, Kutay U, Fahrenkrog B. Mol Biol Cell. 2011 Apr;22(7):1080-90. doi: 10.1091/mbc.E10-05-0463. Epub 2011 Feb 2. PubMed 21289091.
Backbone
  Vector backbone: pcDNA3.1 myc-His A
  Backbone manufacturer: Invitrogen
  Backbone size w/o insert (bp): 5493
  Total vector size (bp): 6046
  Vector type: Mammalian Expression
  Selectable markers: Neomycin (select with G418)
Growth in bacteria
  Bacterial resistance: Ampicillin, 100 μg/mL
  Growth temperature: 37°C
  Growth strain: DH5alpha
  Copy number: High Copy
Gene/Insert
  Gene/Insert name: Nup88 (alt name: nucleoporin 88kDa)
  Species: H. sapiens (human)
  Mutation: N-terminal domain (1-550)
  Entrez Gene: NUP88 (a.k.a. FADS4)
  Promoter: CMV
  Tag / fusion protein: myc (C terminal on backbone); his (C terminal on backbone)
  Cloning method: Restriction Enzyme; 5′ cloning site KpnI (not destroyed); 3′ cloning site XbaI (not destroyed)
  Sequencing primers: 5′ CMV-F; 3′ BGHrev
Terms and licenses: Academic/Nonprofit Terms; Industry Terms: Not Available to Industry
Depositor comments: This plasmid contains an F387S mutation in Nup88. The depositor states that this mutation does not affect plasmid function.
How to cite: pcDNA3.1-Nup88(1-550) was a gift from Birthe Fahrenkrog (Addgene plasmid # 64282 ; http://n2t.net/addgene:64282 ; RRID:Addgene_64282)
